>Addgene plasmid #52016 | pcDNA3-MAVS-M1A-invitro(KaganE12) | depositor partial sequence | sequence record 80233 | HindIII-insert-NotI
AAGCTTGAATTAGATCTCTCGAGGCACCGTTTGCTGAAGACAAGACCTATAAGTATATCTGCCGCAATTT
CAGCAATTTTTGCAATGTGGATGTTGTAGAGATTCTGCCTTACCTGCCCTGCCTCACAGCAAGAGACCAG
GATCGACTGCGGGCCACCTGCACACTCTCAGGGAACCGGGACACCCTCTGGCATCTCTTCAATACCCTTC
AGCGGCGGCCCGGCTGGGTGGAGTACTTCATTGCGGCACTGAGGGGCTGTGAGCTAGTTGATCTCGCGGA
CGAAGTGGCCTCTGTCTACGAGAGCTACCAGCCTCGGACCTCGGACCGTCCCCCAGACCCACTGGAGCCA
CCGTCACTTCCTGCTGAGAGGCCAGGGCCCCCCACACCTGCTGCGGCCCACAGCATCCCCTACAACAGCT
GCAGAGAGAAGGAGCCAAGTTACCCCATGCCTGTCCAGGAGACCCAGGCGCCAGAGTCCCCAGGAGAGAA
TTCAGAGCAAGCCCTGCAGACGCTCAGCCCCAGAGCCATCCCAAGGAATCCAGATGGTGGCCCCCTGGAG
TCCTCCTCTGACCTGGCAGCCCTCAGCCCTCTGACCTCCAGCGGGCATCAGGAGAAGGACACAGAACTGG
GCAGTACCCACACAGCAGGTGCGACCTCCAGCCTCACACCATCCCGTGGGCCTGTGTCTCCATCTGTCTC
CTTCCAGCCCCTGGCCCGTTCCACCCCCAGGGCAAGCCGCTTGCCTGGACCCACAGGGTCAGTTGTATCT
ACTGGCACCTCCTTCTCCTCCTCATCCCCTGGCTTGGCCTCTGCAGGGGCTGCAGAGGGTAAACAGGGTG
CAGAGAGTGACCAGGCCGAGCCTATCATCTGCTCCAGTGGGGCAGAGGCACCTGCCAACTCTCTGCCCTC
CAAAGTGCCTACCACCTTGATGCCTGTGAACACAGTGGCCCTGAAAGTGCCTGCCAACCCAGCATCTGTC
AGCACAGTGCCCTCCAAGTTGCCAACTAGCTCAAAGCCCCCTGGTGCAGTGCCTTCTAATGCGCTCACCA
ATCCAGCACCATCCAAATTGCCCATCAACTCAACCCGTGCTGGCATGGTGCCATCCAAAGTGCCTACTAG
CATGGTGCTCACCAAGGTGTCTGCCAGCACAGTCCCCACTGACGGGAGCAGCAGAAATGAGGAGACCCCA
GCAGCTCCAACACCCGCCGGCGCCACTGGAGGCAGCTCAGCCTGGCTAGACAGCAGCTTTGAGAATAGGG
GCCTTGGGTCGGAGCTGAGTAAGCCTGGCGTGCTGGCATCCCAGGTAGACAGCCCGTTCTCGGGCTGCTT
CGAGGATCTTGCCATCAGTGCCAGCACCTCCTTGGGCATGGGGCCCTGCCATGGCCCAGAGGAGAATGAG
TATAAGTCCGAGGGCACCTTTGGGATCCACGTGGCTGAGAACCCCAGCATCCAGCTCCTGGAGGGCAACC
CTGGGCCACCTGCGGACCCGGATGGCGGCCCCAGGCCACAAGCCGACCGGAAGTTCCAGGAGAGGGAGGT
GCCATGCCACAGGCCCTCACCTGGGGCTCTGTGGCTCCAGGTGGCTGTGACAGGGGTGCTGGTAGTCACA
CTCCTGGTGGTGCTGTACCGGCGGCGTCTGCACTAGGCGGCCGC
