>Addgene plasmid #52016 | pcDNA3-MAVS-M1A-invitro(KaganE12) | addgene partial sequence | sequence record 81694 | CMV-F 5'-CGCAAATGGGCGGTAGGCGTG-3'
ACTAGAGAACCCACTGCTTACTGGCTTATCGAAATTAATACGACTCACTATAGGGAGACCCAAGCTTGAA
TTAGATCTCTCGAGGCACCGTTTGCTGAAGACAAGACCTATAAGTATATCTGCCGCAATTTCAGCAATTT
TTGCAATGTGGATGTTGTAGAGATTCTGCCTTACCTGCCCTGCCTCACAGCAAGAGACCAGGATCGACTG
CGGGCCACCTGCACACTCTCAGGGAACCGGGACACCCTCTGGCATCTCTTCAATACCCTTCAGCGGCGGC
CCGGCTGGGTGGAGTACTTCATTGCGGCACTGAGGGGCTGTGAGCTAGTTGATCTCGCGGACGAAGTGGC
CTCTGTCTACGAGAGCTACCAGCCTCGGACCTCGGACCGTCCCCCAGACCCACTGGAGCCACCGTCACTT
CCTGCTGAGAGGCCAGGGCCCCCCACACCTGCTGCGGCCCACAGCATCCCCTACAACAGCTGCAGAGAGA
AGGAGCCAAGTTACCCCATGCCTGTCCAGGAGACCCAGGCGCCAGAGTCCCCAGGAGAGAATTCAGAGCA
AGCCCTGCAGACGCTCAGCCCCAGAGCCATCCCAAGGAATCCAGATGGTGGCCCCCTGGAGTCCTCCTCT
GACCTGGCAGCCCTCAGCCCTCTGACCTCCAGCGGGCATCAGGAGAAGGACACAGAACTGGGCAGTACCC
ACACAGCAGGTGCGACCTCCAGCCTCACACCATCCCGTGGGCCTGTGTCTCCATCTGTCTCCTTCCAGCC
CCTGGCCCGTTCCACCCCCAGGGCAAGCCGCTTGCCTGGACCCACAGGGTCAGTTGTATCTACTGGCACC
TCCTTCTCCTCCTCATCCCCTGGCTTGGCCTCTGCAGGGGCTGCAGA
