>Addgene plasmid #52016 | pcDNA3-MAVS-M1A-invitro(KaganE12) | addgene partial sequence | sequence record 81750 | BGH-rev 5'-TAGAAGGCACAGTCGAGG-3'
CTATAGAATAGGGCCCTCTAGATGCATGCTCGAGCGGCCGCCTAGTGCAGACGCCGCCGGTACAGCACCA
CCAGGAGTGTGACTACCAGCACCCCTGTCACAGCCACCTGGAGCCACAGAGCCCCAGGTGAGGGCCTGTG
GCATGGCACCTCCCTCTCCTGGAACTTCCGGTCGGCTTGTGGCCTGGGGCCGCCATCCGGGTCCGCAGGT
GGCCCAGGGTTGCCCTCCAGGAGCTGGATGCTGGGGTTCTCAGCCACGTGGATCCCAAAGGTGCCCTCGG
ACTTATACTCATTCTCCTCTGGGCCATGGCAGGGCCCCATGCCCAAGGAGGTGCTGGCACTGATGGCAAG
ATCCTCGAAGCAGCCCGAGAACGGGCTGTCTACCTGGGATGCCAGCACGCCAGGCTTACTCAGCTCCGAC
CCAAGGCCCCTATTCTCAAAGCTGCTGTCTAGCCAGGCTGAGCTGCCTCCAGTGGCGCCGGCGGGTGTTG
GAGCTGCTGGGGTCTCCTCATTTCTGCTGCTCCCGTCAGTGGGGACTGTGCTGGCAGACACCTTGGTGAG
CACCATGCTAGTAGGCACTTTGGATGGCACCATGCCAGCACGGGTTGAGTTGATGGGCAATTTGGATGGT
GCTGGATTGGTGAGCGCATTAGAAGGCACTGCACCAGGGGGCTTTGAGCTAGTTGGCAACTTGGAGGGCA
CTGTGCTGACAGATGCTGGGTTGGCAGGCACTTTCAGGGCCACTGTGTTCACAGGCATCAAGGTGGTAGG
CACTTTGGAGGGCAGAGAGTTGGCAGGTGCCTCTGCCCCACTGGAGCAGATGATAGGCTCGGCCTGGTCA
CTCTCTGCACCCTGTTTACC
