[The description below was written by a language model from this plasmid's Addgene catalogue record.]
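Description:
pcDNA3-MAVS-M1A-invitro(KaganE12) is a mammalian expression plasmid built on the pcDNA3 backbone and carrying the human MAVS (mitochondrial antiviral signaling protein) coding sequence with a point mutation that changes the initiator methionine, Met 1, to alanine. It is maintained in E. coli as a high-copy plasmid under ampicillin selection. No feature table accompanies the record, so the regulatory elements are not listed explicitly. The recommended sequencing primers (a CMV forward and a BGH reverse primer) are consistent with the usual pcDNA3 layout, in which the insert sits between the CMV immediate-early promoter and the bovine growth hormone polyadenylation signal. Standard pcDNA3 also has a T7 promoter upstream of the cloning site, which commonly drives coupled in vitro transcription/translation, but the record does not confirm which promoter is used here.

The stated purpose is in vitro expression of the MAVS coding sequence bearing the M1A change. Removing the first start codon prevents translation from initiating at the canonical position, so any protein produced must arise from downstream initiation sites. This fits the associated study's theme of a bicistronic MAVS transcript that yields truncated variants in antiviral immunity, and the construct plausibly lets such shorter products be examined without the full-length protein. The insert was introduced by restriction enzyme cloning, but the 5′ and 3′ cloning sites are not recorded. The depositor notes that extra HindIII and XhoI restriction sites lie upstream of the MAVS start codon. No epitope tags or reporters are mentioned.
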