Addgene plasmid #52016: pcDNA3-MAVS-M1A-invitro(KaganE12)
Purpose: Used for in vitro expression of the human MAVS CDS containing a point mutation M1A
Depositing lab: Jonathan Kagan. Depositing organization: Boston Children's Hospital. Publication: A Bicistronic MAVS Transcript Highlights a Class of Truncated Variants in Antiviral Immunity. Brubaker SW, Gauthier AE, Mills EW, Ingolia NT, Kagan JC. Cell. 2014 Feb 13;156(4):800-11. doi: 10.1016/j.cell.2014.01.021. PubMed 24529381.
Backbone
  Vector backbone: pcDNA3
  Vector type: Mammalian Expression
Growth in bacteria
  Bacterial resistance: Ampicillin, 100 μg/mL
  Growth temperature: 37°C
  Growth strain: DH5alpha
  Copy number: High Copy
Gene/Insert
  Gene/Insert name: MAVS-M1A
  Mutation: changed Met 1 to Ala
  Cloning method: Restriction Enzyme; 5′ cloning site unknown (unknown if destroyed); 3′ cloning site unknown (unknown if destroyed)
  Sequencing primers: 5′ CMV-F; 3′ BGH-Rev
Terms and licenses: Academic/Nonprofit Terms; Industry Terms: Not Available to Industry
Depositor comments: Has extra restriction sites upstream of MAVS start codon. HindIII and XhoI
How to cite: pcDNA3-MAVS-M1A-invitro(KaganE12) was a gift from Jonathan Kagan (Addgene plasmid # 52016 ; http://n2t.net/addgene:52016 ; RRID:Addgene_52016)
